>Addgene plasmid #245986 | pCMV-Gpr45-Y287C-3xFlag | addgene full sequence | sequence record 488679 | Addgene NGS Result
GAGTTCGAGCTTGCATGCCTGCAGGTCGTTACATAACTTACGGTAAATGGCCCGCCTGGCTGACCGCCCA
ACGACCCCCGCCCATTGACGTCAATAATGACGTATGTTCCCATAGTAACGCCAATAGGGACTTTCCATTG
ACGTCAATGGGTGGAGTATTTACGGTAAACTGCCCACTTGGCAGTACATCAAGTGTATCATATGCCAAGT
ACGCCCCCTATTGACGTCAATGACGGTAAATGGCCCGCCTGGCATTATGCCCAGTACATGACCTTATGGG
ACTTTCCTACTTGGCAGTACATCTACGTATTAGTCATCGCTATTACCATGGTGATGCGGTTTTGGCAGTA
CATCAATGGGCGTGGATAGCGGTTTGACTCACGGGGATTTCCAAGTCTCCACCCCATTGACGTCAATGGG
AGTTTGTTTTGGCACCAAAATCAACGGGACTTTCCAAAATGTCGTAACAACTCCGCCCCATTGACGCAAA
TGGGCGGTAGGCGTGTACGGTGGGAGGTCTATATAAGCAGAGCTCGTTTAGTGAACCGTCAGATCGCCTG
GAGACGCCATCCACGCTGTTTTGACCTCCATAGAAGACACCGGGACCGATCCAGCCTCCGGACTCTAGAG
GATCCGGTACTAGAGGAACTGAAAAACCAGAAAGTTAACTGGTAAGTTTAGTCTTTTTGTCTTTTATTTC
AGGTCCCGGATCCGGTGGTGGTGCAAATCAAAGAACTGCTCCTCAGTGGATGTTGCCTTTACTTCTAGGC
CTGTACGGAAGTGTTACTTCTGCTCTAAAAGCTGCGGAATTGTACCCGCGGGCCCAGGCCCGAATTAGAG
AATTCGCCACCATGGCCTGTAACAGCACACCCATGGGGACTTACGAACATCTGCTGCTGAATGTGAGCAA
CACTTTGGACCCTGGGGACACCCCACTGTCTGCACCGCTCAGGATCTCGCTGGCAATAATGATGCTGCTG
ATGATCGTGGTAGGATTCCTTGGCAACACGGTGGTCTGCATCATCGTGTACCAGAGGCCAGCCATGCGTT
CAGCTATCAACCTGCTGCTGGCCACCTTGGCCTTCTCCGACATCATGCTGTCTTTATGCTGCATGCCATT
CACGGCCATCACCCTCATCACTGTTCGCTGGCATTTCGGGGACCACTTTTGTCGGCTTTCAGCTACTCTC
TATTGGTTTTTTGTCCTAGAGGGCGTGGCCATCCTGCTCATCATTAGCGTGGACCGGTTTCTCATCATCG
TGCAGCGTCAGGACAAGCTGAACCCACGCAGGGCTAAGATGATCATCGCGGCCTCCTGGGTGCTGTCTTT
CTGCATCTCTGCGCCCTCCTTCACTGGCTGGACGTTCATGGAGGTGCCTGCTCGAGCCCCACAGTGCGTG
CTAGGCTACACTGAGTTCCCAGCTGAACGCGCCTATGTAGTGACACTGGTGGTGGCAGTGTTCTTTGCTC
CCTTCGGCGTCATGTTGTGCTCCTATCTGTGCATCCTCAATACGGTGCGGAAGAACGCTGTCCGTGTGCA
CAACCAGTCGGACAGCCTGGACCTCAGACAGCTGACCGGAGCTGGCCTGAGACGTCTCAGACGGCAGCAG
CAGCAGGCCAGCCTGGACCTGAGTTTCAAAACCAAGGCCTTCACCACCATCCTCATCCTCTTCGTGGGCT
TTTCACTCTGCTGGCTGCCACACTCAGTCTGCAGCCTGCTGTCTGCGTTCAGCCGGCGGTTCTATTACAG
CGCCTCCTTCTACACCACCAGCACATGCGTCCTGTGGCTCAGTTACCTCAAGTCTGTTTTCAACCCCATC
GTCTACTGCTGGAGGATCAAGAAATTCCGCGAGGCCTGCATAGAGTTGCTTCCCCACACTTTCCAAATCC
TCCCTAAAGTGCCTGAGCGGATCCAGAGGAAAATCCAGCCAAGCACCATCTATGTGTGCAACGAAAACCA
ATCCGCTGTCCTCGAGGACTACAAAGACCATGACGGTGATTATAAAGATCATGACATCGACTACAAGGAT
GACGATGACAAGTAGGCGGCCGCGGGGATCCAGACATGATAAGATACATTGATGAGTTTGGACAAACCAC
AACTAGAATGCAGTGAAAAAAATGCTTTATTTGTGAAATTTGTGATGCTATTGCTTTATTTGTAACCATT
ATAAGCTGCAATAAACAAGTTAACAACAACAATTGCATTCATTTTATGTTTCAGGTTCAGGGGGAGGTGT
GGGAGGTTTTTTCGGATCCTCTAGAGTCGATCTGCAGGCATGCTAGCTTGGCGTAATCATGGTCATAGCT
GTTTCCTGTGTGAAATTGTTATCCGCTCACAATTCCACACAACATACGAGCCGGAAGCATAAAGTGTAAA
GCCTGGGGTGCCTAATGAGTGAGCTAACTCACATTAATTGCGTTGCGCTCACTGCCCGCTTTCCAGTCGG
GAAACCTGTCGTGCCAGCTGCATTAATGAATCGGCCAACGCGCGGGGAGAGGCGGTTTGCGTATTGGGCG
CTCTTCCGCTTCCTCGCTCACTGACTCGCTGCGCTCGGTCGTTCGGCTGCGGCGAGCGGTATCAGCTCAC
TCAAAGGCGGTAATACGGTTATCCACAGAATCAGGGGATAACGCAGGAAAGAACATGTGAGCAAAAGGCC
AGCAAAAGGCCAGGAACCGTAAAAAGGCCGCGTTGCTGGCGTTTTTCCATAGGCTCCGCCCCCCTGACGA
GCATCACAAAAATCGACGCTCAAGTCAGAGGTGGCGAAACCCGACAGGACTATAAAGATACCAGGCGTTT
CCCCCTGGAAGCTCCCTCGTGCGCTCTCCTGTTCCGACCCTGCCGCTTACCGGATACCTGTCCGCCTTTC
TCCCTTCGGGAAGCGTGGCGCTTTCTCATAGCTCACGCTGTAGGTATCTCAGTTCGGTGTAGGTCGTTCG
CTCCAAGCTGGGCTGTGTGCACGAACCCCCCGTTCAGCCCGACCGCTGCGCCTTATCCGGTAACTATCGT
CTTGAGTCCAACCCGGTAAGACACGACTTATCGCCACTGGCAGCAGCCACTGGTAACAGGATTAGCAGAG
CGAGGTATGTAGGCGGTGCTACAGAGTTCTTGAAGTGGTGGCCTAACTACGGCTACACTAGAAGAACAGT
ATTTGGTATCTGCGCTCTGCTGAAGCCAGTTACCTTCGGAAAAAGAGTTGGTAGCTCTTGATCCGGCAAA
CAAACCACCGCTGGTAGCGGTGGTTTTTTTGTTTGCAAGCAGCAGATTACGCGCAGAAAAAAAGGATCTC
AAGAAGATCCTTTGATCTTTTCTACGGGGTCTGACGCTCAGTGGAACGAAAACTCACGTTAAGGGATTTT
GGTCATGAGATTATCAAAAAGGATCTTCACCTAGATCCTTTTAAATTAAAAATGAAGTTTTAAATCAATC
TAAAGTATATATGAGTAAACTTGGTCTGACAGTTACCAATGCTTAATCAGTGAGGCACCTATCTCAGCGA
TCTGTCTATTTCGTTCATCCATAGTTGCCTGACTCCCCGTCGTGTAGATAACTACGATACGGGAGGGCTT
ACCATCTGGCCCCAGTGCTGCAATGATACCGCGAGACCCACGCTCACCGGCTCCAGATTTATCAGCAATA
AACCAGCCAGCCGGAAGGGCCGAGCGCAGAAGTGGTCCTGCAACTTTATCCGCCTCCATCCAGTCTATTA
ATTGTTGCCGGGAAGCTAGAGTAAGTAGTTCGCCAGTTAATAGTTTGCGCAACGTTGTTGCCATTGCTAC
AGGCATCGTGGTGTCACGCTCGTCGTTTGGTATGGCTTCATTCAGCTCCGGTTCCCAACGATCAAGGCGA
GTTACATGATCCCCCATGTTGTGCAAAAAAGCGGTTAGCTCCTTCGGTCCTCCGATCGTTGTCAGAAGTA
AGTTGGCCGCAGTGTTATCACTCATGGTTATGGCAGCACTGCATAATTCTCTTACTGTCATGCCATCCGT
AAGATGCTTTTCTGTGACTGGTGAGTACTCAACCAAGTCATTCTGAGAATAGTGTATGCGGCGACCGAGT
TGCTCTTGCCCGGCGTCAATACGGGATAATACCGCGCCACATAGCAGAACTTTAAAAGTGCTCATCATTG
GAAAACGTTCTTCGGGGCGAAAACTCTCAAGGATCTTACCGCTGTTGAGATCCAGTTCGATGTAACCCAC
TCGTGCACCCAACTGATCTTCAGCATCTTTTACTTTCACCAGCGTTTCTGGGTGAGCAAAAACAGGAAGG
CAAAATGCCGCAAAAAAGGGAATAAGGGCGACACGGAAATGTTGAATACTCATACTCTTCCTTTTTCAAT
ATTATTGAAGCATTTATCAGGGTTATTGTCTCATGAGCGGATACATATTTGAATGTATTTAGAAAAATAA
ACAAATAGGGGTTCCGCGCACATTTCCCCGAAAAGTGCCACCTGACGTCTAAGAAACCATTATTATCATG
ACATTAACCTATAAAAATAGGCGTATCACGAGGCCCTTTCGTCTCGCGCGTTTCGGTGATGACGGTGAAA
ACCTCTGACACATGCAGCTCCCGGAGACGGTCACAGCTTGTCTGTAAGCGGATGCCGGGAGCAGACAAGC
CCGTCAGGGCGCGTCAGCGGGTGTTGGCGGGTGTCGGGGCTGGCTTAACTATGCGGCATCAGAGCAGATT
GTACTGAGAGTGCACCATATGCGGTGTGAAATACCGCACAGATGCGTAAGGAGAAAATACCGCATCAGGC
GCCATTCGCCATTCAGGCTGCGCAACTGTTGGGAAGGGCGATCGGTGCGGGCCTCTTCGCTATTACGCCA
GCTGGCGAAAGGGGGATGTGCTGCAAGGCGATTAAGTTGGGTAACGCCAGGGTTTTCCCAGTCACGACGT
TGTAAAACGACGGCCAGT
Features (pLannotate 1.2.2; 17 found; start..end, strand, type, name):
      8..28      -  misc_feature   MCS (fragment): pUC18/19 multiple cloning site
     27..330     +  enhancer       CMV enhancer: human cytomegalovirus immediate early enhancer
    331..534     +  promoter       CMV promoter: human cytomegalovirus (CMV) immediate early promoter
    672..768     +  intron         SV40 intron: modified SV40 intron with splice donor and acceptor sites
    852..1970    +  CDS            GPR45: GPR45_HUMAN - Experimental evidence at protein level: Swiss-Prot protein existence level 1. Orphan receptor. May play a role in brain function. From Homo sapiens (Human).
   1977..2042    +  CDS            3xFLAG: three tandem FLAG® epitope tags, followed by an enterokinase cleavage site
   2057..2191    -  polyA_signal   SV40 poly(A) signal: SV40 polyadenylation signal
   2326..2342    -  protein_bind   lac operator: The lac repressor binds to the lac operator to inhibit transcription in E. coli. This inhibition can be relieved by adding lactose or isopropyl-β-D-thiogalactopyranoside (IPTG). lac repressor encoded by lacI
   2350..2380    -  promoter       lac promoter: promoter for the E. coli lac operon
   2395..2416    -  protein_bind   CAP binding site: CAP binding activates transcription in the presence of cAMP. E. coli catabolite activator protein
   2429..2521    -  CDS            lacI (fragment): lac repressor; lacI; The lac repressor binds to the lac operator to inhibit transcription in E. coli. This inhibition can be relieved by adding lactose or isopropyl-β-D-thiogalactopyranoside (IPTG).
   2704..3292    -  rep_origin     ori: high-copy-number ColE1/pMB1/pBR322/pUC origin of replication
   3463..4323    -  CDS            AmpR: β-lactamase; bla; confers resistance to ampicillin, carbenicillin, and related antibiotics
   4324..4428    -  promoter       AmpR promoter: bla
   4523..4558    +  CDS            rop (fragment): Rop protein, which maintains plasmids at low copy number; rop
   4660..4759    +  misc_feature   bom (fragment): basis of mobility region from pBR322
   4765..2       -  CDS            lacZα (fragment) (across the origin): LacZα fragment of β-galactosidase; lacZ fragment
