[The description below was written by a language model from this plasmid's Addgene catalogue record and pLannotate feature annotations shown in this document.]
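Description:
pCMV-Gpr45-Y287C-3xFlag is a 4.9 kb mammalian expression plasmid built on a pCMV backbone and intended for transient expression by transfection of cultured mammalian cells. It is propagated in E. coli as a high-copy plasmid using a ColE1/pUC-type origin of replication and is selected with ampicillin through the β-lactamase (AmpR) gene and its native promoter. The backbone also carries cloning-vector remnants with no role in the expression cassette: a lac promoter, operator and CAP site, and fragments of lacI, lacZα, rop, bom and the pUC multiple cloning site. No mammalian selection marker is annotated, which fits its stated transient use.

The payload is the 1,119 bp mouse Gpr45 coding sequence carrying the Y287C substitution, cloned between EcoRI and XhoI sites that were both preserved. The automated annotation labels this ORF by its similarity to human GPR45, an orphan G protein-coupled receptor, but the catalogue record identifies the insert as the mouse gene. Transcription is driven by the human cytomegalovirus immediate early enhancer and promoter, followed by a modified SV40 intron with splice donor and acceptor sites, an element commonly included to improve mRNA processing and expression. The receptor is followed at its C terminus by a 3xFLAG epitope tag, which allows detection or immunoprecipitation with anti-FLAG antibodies. An SV40 polyadenylation signal lies just downstream, though it is annotated on the opposite strand. The construct serves to produce the tagged Y287C mutant receptor in mammalian cells, and the associated publication concerns GPR45 function at primary cilia of the hypothalamus in the control of food intake. The record does not state the functional consequence of the mutation.
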