Addgene plasmid #245986: pCMV-Gpr45-Y287C-3xFlag
Purpose: Express 3xFlag C-terminal tagged mouse GPR45-Y287C mutant transiently via transfection in mammalian cells.
Depositing lab: Zhao Zhang. Depositing organization: University of Texas Southwestern Medical Center. Publication: GPR45 modulates Galpha(s) at primary cilia of the paraventricular hypothalamus to control food intake. Xun Y, Jiang Y, Xu B, Tang M, Ludwig S, Nakamura K, Mukhopadhyay S, Liu C, Beutler B, Zhang Z. Science. 2025 Jun 5;388(6751):eadp3989. doi: 10.1126/science.adp3989. Epub 2025 Jun 5. PubMed 40472089.
Backbone
  Vector backbone: pCMV
  Vector type: Mammalian Expression
Growth in bacteria
  Bacterial resistance: Ampicillin, 100 μg/mL
  Growth temperature: 37°C
  Growth strain: DH5alpha
  Copy number: High Copy
Gene/Insert
  Gene/Insert name: Gpr45
  Species: M. musculus (mouse)
  Insert size (bp): 1119
  Mutation: Y287C
  GenBank ID: NM_053107
  Entrez Gene: Gpr45 (a.k.a. 9230112G11Rik, PSP24-1, PSP24-alpha)
  Tag / fusion protein: 3xFlag (C terminal on insert)
  Cloning method: Restriction Enzyme; 5′ cloning site EcoRI (not destroyed); 3′ cloning site XhoI (not destroyed)
  Sequencing primers: 5′ TCTAAAAGCTGCGGAATTGT; 3′ GTGGTTTGTCCAAACTCATC
Terms and licenses: Academic/Nonprofit Terms; Industry Terms: Not Available to Industry
How to cite: pCMV-Gpr45-Y287C-3xFlag was a gift from Zhao Zhang (Addgene plasmid # 245986 ; http://n2t.net/addgene:245986 ; RRID:Addgene_245986)
